Addgene plasmid #127060: pTKhc-yibDp-GFP-β20cp6
Purpose: Low phosphate inducible circular permutation of GFP, which is a substrate of the lon protease
Depositing lab: Michael Lynch. Depositing organization: Duke University. Publication: Scalable, two-stage, autoinduction of recombinant protein expression in E. coli utilizing phosphate depletion. Menacho-Melgar R, Ye Z, Moreb EA, Yang T, Efromson JP, Decker JS, Wang R, Lynch MD. Biotechnol Bioeng. 2020 May 22. doi: 10.1002/bit.27440. PubMed 32441815.
Backbone
  Vector backbone: pTKHC
  Backbone manufacturer: Twist
  Vector type: Bacterial Expression
Growth in bacteria
  Bacterial resistance: Kanamycin, 50 μg/mL
  Growth temperature: 37°C
  Growth strain: DH5alpha
  Copy number: High Copy
Gene/Insert
  Gene/Insert name: GFPcp6-beta20
  Promoter: yibD
  Tag / fusion protein: His tag
  Cloning method: Unknown
  Sequencing primers: 5′ M13F; 3′ M13R
Resource information
  A portion of this plasmid was derived from a plasmid made by: Twist Bioscience
Terms and licenses: Academic/Nonprofit Terms; Industry Terms: Not Available to Industry
Depositor comments: Please visit https://www.biorxiv.org/content/10.1101/820787v2 for bioRxiv preprint.
How to cite: pTKhc-yibDp-GFP-β20cp6 was a gift from Michael Lynch (Addgene plasmid # 127060 ; http://n2t.net/addgene:127060 ; RRID:Addgene_127060)
