[The description below was written by a language model from this plasmid's Addgene catalogue record and pLannotate feature annotations shown in this document.]
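Description:
pTKhc-yibDp-GFP-β20cp6 is a 3.8 kb bacterial expression plasmid built on the pTKHC backbone from Twist Bioscience. It replicates in E. coli from a high-copy ColE1/pUC-type origin and is selected with kanamycin through an aph(3')-Ia aminoglycoside phosphotransferase gene. The backbone also retains small remnants of a pBluescript-type multiple cloning site and lacZα. M13 forward and reverse primers are listed for sequencing the insert.

The payload is GFPcp6-beta20, a circularly permuted GFP carrying the β20 element and a His tag, described in the record as a substrate of the Lon protease. The automated annotation recognises the open reading frame as a circularly permuted EGFP derived from Aequorea victoria. It does not separately mark the β20 portion, the His tag or the promoter, so their exact positions are not stated. Expression is driven by the yibD promoter, which is induced under low-phosphate conditions, and translation initiates from a strong ribosome binding site from phage T7 gene 10. The cassette is insulated by terminators on both sides: rrnB T1 and T7Te upstream, which limit read-through from the backbone, and rrnB T1 plus a T7 terminator fragment downstream.

Because the promoter switches on as phosphate is depleted, the construct suits two-stage autoinduction, in which cells first grow and then express protein without an added inducer. Its fluorescent, degradable product can plausibly serve as a reporter of Lon-dependent proteolysis in such expression hosts, though the record does not spell out the specific assay.
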