Features (pLannotate 1.2.2; 11 found; start..end, strand, type, name):
    164..235     +  terminator     rrnB T1 terminator: transcription terminator T1 from the E. coli rrnB gene
    251..278     +  terminator     T7Te terminator: phage T7 early transcription terminator
    571..593     +  RBS            RBS: efficient ribosome binding site from bacteriophage T7 gene 10 (Olins and Rangwala, 1989)
    736..1455    +  CDS            cEGFP: cEGFP is a basic (constitutively fluorescent) green fluorescent protein published in 2008, derived from Aequorea victoria.
   1554..1600    +  terminator     rrnB T1 terminator: transcription terminator T1 from the E. coli rrnB gene
   1649..1671    +  terminator     T7 terminator (fragment): transcription terminator for bacteriophage T7 RNA polymerase
   1936..2524    -  rep_origin     ori: high-copy-number ColE1/pMB1/pBR322/pUC origin of replication
   2660..3475    -  CDS            KanR: aminoglycoside phosphotransferase; aph(3')-Ia; confers resistance to kanamycin in bacteria or G418 (Geneticin®) in eukaryotes
   3591..3613    +  misc_feature   MCS (fragment): pBluescript multiple cloning site
   3613..3659    +  terminator     rrnB T1 terminator: transcription terminator T1 from the E. coli rrnB gene
   3761..3804    -  CDS            lacZα (fragment): LacZα fragment of β-galactosidase; lacZ fragment
>Addgene plasmid #127060 | pTKhc-yibDp-GFP-β20cp6 | addgene full sequence | sequence record 271201 | Addgene NGS Result
TCCGCCTGACCTATATCAAGCTTCGTCCATTGCATGAGGCTCGTCCTGAATGATATCAAGCTTCGTCCAT
TGCATGAGGCTCGTCCTGAATGATATCAAGCTTCGTCCATTGCATGAGGCTCGTCCTGAATGATATCAAG
CTTGAATTCGTTTGCCCAGGCATCAAATAAAACGAAAGGCTCAGTCGAAAGACTGGGCCTTTCGTTTTAT
CTGTTGTTTGTCGGTGAACGCTCTCTACTAGAGTCACACTGGCTCACCTTCGGGTGGGCCTTTCTGCGTT
TATACACAGCTAACACCACGTCGTCCCTATCTGCTGCCCTAGGTCTATGAGTGGTTGCTGGATAACGTGC
GTAATTGTGCTGATCTCTTATATAGCTGCTCTCATTATCTCTCTACCCTGAAGTGACTCTCTCACCTGTA
AAAATAATATCTCACAGGCTTAATAGTTTCTTAATACAAAGCCTGTAAAACGTCAGGATAACTTCTATAT
TCAGGGAGACCACAACGGTTTCCCTCTACAAATAATTTTGTTTAACTTTGAGACCACAACGGTTTCCCAC
TAGAAATAATTTTGTTTAACTTTAAGAAGGAGATATACATATGGGCCAGCTGCGTTCTCTGAACGGCGAG
TGGCGCTTTGCTTGGTTCCCTGCGCCAGAGGCTGTCAGCAGCCATCACCATCATCACCACAGCCTGGAAG
TTCTGTTCCAGGGGCCCGGATCCATGAACAGCCACAATGTTTACATCACCGCCGATAAACAAAAAAATGG
CATTAAAGCGAATTTTAAAATTCGCCACAACGTGGAGGATGGCAGCGTGCAGCTGGCTGATCACTACCAG
CAAAACACTCCAATCGGTGATGGTCCTGTTCTGCTGCCAGACAATCACTATCTGAGCACGCAAAGCGTTC
TGTCTAAAGATCCGAACGAGAAACGCGATCATATGGTTCTGCTGGAGTTCGTAACCGCAGCGGGCATCAC
GCATGGTATGGATGAACTGTACAAAGGTGGTACCGGTGGTTCTATGCGTAAAGGCGAAGAGCTGTTCACT
GGTGTCGTCCCTATTCTGGTGGAACTGGATGGTGATGTCAACGGTCATAAGTTTTCCGTGCGTGGCGAGG
GTGAAGGTGACGCAACTAATGGTAAACTGACGCTGAAGTTCATCTGTACTACTGGTAAACTGCCGGTACC
TTGGCCGACTCTGGTAACGACGCTGACTTATGGTGTTCAGTGCTTTGCTCGTTATCCGGACCATATGAAG
CAGCATGACTTCTTCAAGTCCGCCATGCCGGAAGGCTATGTGCAGGAACGCACGATTTCCTTTAAGGATG
ACGGCACGTACAAAACGCGTGCGGAAGTGAAATTTGAAGGCGATACCCTGGTAAACCGCATTGAGCTGAA
AGGCATTGACTTTAAAGAAGACGGCAATATCCTGGGCCATAAGCTGGAATACAATCTCGAGTAACTCGAG
TCTGGTAAAACTAGCATTCGACCTAGCATAACCCCGCGGGGCCTCTTCGGGGGTCTCGCGGGGTTTTTTG
CTGAAAGAAGCTTCAAATAAAACGAAAGGCTCAGTCGAAAGACTGGGCCTTTCGTTTTATCTGTTGTTTG
TCGCTGCGGCCGGGTCAGGTATGATTTAAATGGTCAGTAACGGGTCTTGAGGGGTTTTTTGCAATGGGTT
CATCCCGTGGGAGGCTAGGTGGAGGCTCAGTGATGATAAGTCTGCGATGGTGGATGCATGTGTCATGGTC
ATAGCTGTTTCCTGTGTGAAATTGTTATCCGCTCAGAGGGCACAATCCTATTCCGCGCTATCCGACAATC
TCCAAGACATTAGGTGGAGTTCAGTTCGGCGTATGGCATATGTCGCTGGAAAGAACATGTGAGCAAAAGG
CCAGCAAAAGGCCAGGAACCGTAAAAAGGCCGCGTTGCTGGCGTTTTTCCATAGGCTCCGCCCCCCTGAC
GAGCATCACAAAAATCGACGCTCAAGTCAGAGGTGGCGAAACCCGACAGGACTATAAAGATACCAGGCGT
TTCCCCCTGGAAGCTCCCTCGTGCGCTCTCCTGTTCCGACCCTGCCGCTTACCGGATACCTGTCCGCCTT
TCTCCCTTCGGGAAGCGTGGCGCTTTCTCATAGCTCACGCTGTAGGTATCTCAGTTCGGTGTAGGTCGTT
CGCTCCAAGCTGGGCTGTGTGCACGAACCCCCCGTTCAGCCCGACCGCTGCGCCTTATCCGGTAACTATC
GTCTTGAGTCCAACCCGGTAAGACACGACTTATCGCCACTGGCAGCAGCCACTGGTAACAGGATTAGCAG
AGCGAGGTATGTAGGCGGTGCTACAGAGTTCTTGAAGTGGTGGCCTAACTACGGCTACACTAGAAGAACA
GTATTTGGTATCTGCGCTCTGCTGAAGCCAGTTACCTTCGGAAAAAGAGTTGGTAGCTCTTGATCCGGCA
AACAAACCACCGCTGGTAGCGGTGGTTTTTTTGTTTGCAAGCAGCAGATTACGCGCAGAAAAAAAGGATC
TCAAGAAGATCCTTTGATCTTTTCTACGGGGTCTGACGCTCTATTCAACAAAGCCGCCGTCCCGTCAAGT
CAGCGTAAATGGGTAGGGGGCTTCAAATCGTCCGCTCTGCCAGTGTTACAACCAATTAACAAATTCTGAT
TAGAAAAACTCATCGAGCATCAAATGAAACTGCAATTTATTCATATCAGGATTATCAATACCATATTTTT
GAAAAAGCCGTTTCTGTAATGAAGGAGAAAACTCACCGAGGCAGTTCCATAGGATGGCAAGATCCTGGTA
TCGGTCTGCGATTCCGACTCGTCCAACATCAATACAACCTATTAATTTCCCCTCGTCAAAAATAAGGTTA
TCAAGTGAGAAATCACCATGAGTGACGACTGAATCCGGTGAGAATGGCAAAAGCTTATGCATTTCTTTCC
AGACTTGTTCAACAGGCCAGCCATTACGCTCGTCATCAAAATCACTCGCATCAACCAAACCGTTATTCAT
TCGTGATTGCGCCTGAGCGAGACGAAATACGCGATCGCTGTTAAAAGGACAATTACAAACAGGAATCGAA
TGCAACCGGCGCAGGAACACTGCCAGCGCATCAACAATATTTTCACCTGAATCAGGATATTCTTCTAATA
CCTGGAATGCTGTTTTCCCGGGGATCGCAGTGGTGAGTAACCATGCATCATCAGGAGTACGGATAAAATG
CTTGATGGTCGGAAGAGGCATAAATTCCGTCAGCCAGTTTAGTCTGACCATCTCATCTGTAACATCATTG
GCAACGCTACCTTTGCCATGTTTCAGAAACAACTCTGGCGCATCGGGCTTCCCATACAATCGATAGATTG
TCGCACCTGATTGCCCGACATTATCGCGAGCCCATTTATACCCATATAAATCAGCATCCATGTTGGAATT
TAATCGCGGCCTCGAGCAAGACGTTTCCCGTTGAATATGGCTCATAACACCCCTTGTATTACTGTTTATG
TAAGCAGACAGTTTTATTGTTCATGATGATATATTTTTATCTTGTGCAATGTAACATCAGAGATTTTGAG
ACACAACGTGGCTTTCCCCCGCCGCTCTAGAACTAGTGGATCCAAATAAAACGAAAGGCTCAGTCGAAAG
ACTGGGCCTTTCGTTTTATCTGTTGTTTGTCGCATTATACGAGACGTCCAGGTTGGGATACCTGAAACAA
AACCCATCGTACGGCCAAGGAAGTCTCCAATAACTGTGATCCACCACAAGCGCCAGGGTTTTCCCAGTCA
CGACGTTGTAAAACGACGGCCAGTCATGCATAATCCGCACGCATCTGGAATAAGGAAGTGCCAT
